>Addgene plasmid #90533 | ARPC4 C8.4 gRNA | addgene full sequence | sequence record 183469 | Addgene NGS Result
CGAACGACCGAGCGCAGCGAGTCAGTGAGCGAGGAAGCGGAAGAGCGCCCAATACGCAAACCGCCTCTCC
CCGCGCGTTGGCCGATTCATTAATGCAGCTGGCACGACAGGTTTCCCGACTGGAAAGCGGGCAGTGAGCG
CAACGCAATTAATGTGAGTTAGCTCACTCATTAGGCACCCCAGGCTTTACACTTTATGCTTCCGGCTCGT
ATGTTGTGTGGAATTGTGAGCGGATAACAATTTCACACAGGAAACAGCTATGACCATGATTACGCCAAGC
GCGCAATTAACCCTCACTAAAGGGAACAAAAGCTGGAGCTGCAAGCTTAATGTAGTCTTATGCAATACTC
TTGTAGTCTTGCAACATGGTAACGATGAGTTAGCAACATGCCTTACAAGGAGAGAAAAAGCACCGTGCAT
GCCGATTGGTGGAAGTAAGGTGGTACGATCGTGCCTTATTAGGAAGGCAACAGACGGGTCTGACATGGAT
TGGACGAACCACTGAATTGCCGCATTGCAGAGATATTGTATTTAAGTGCCTAGCTCGATACATAAACGGG
TCTCTCTGGTTAGACCAGATCTGAGCCTGGGAGCTCTCTGGCTAACTAGGGAACCCACTGCTTAAGCCTC
AATAAAGCTTGCCTTGAGTGCTTCAAGTAGTGTGTGCCCGTCTGTTGTGTGACTCTGGTAACTAGAGATC
CCTCAGACCCTTTTAGTCAGTGTGGAAAATCTCTAGCAGTGGCGCCCGAACAGGGACTTGAAAGCGAAAG
GGAAACCAGAGGAGCTCTCTCGACGCAGGACTCGGCTTGCTGAAGCGCGCACGGCAAGAGGCGAGGGGCG
GCGACTGGTGAGTACGCCAAAAATTTTGACTAGCGGAGGCTAGAAGGAGAGAGATGGGTGCGAGAGCGTC
AGTATTAAGCGGGGGAGAATTAGATCGCGATGGGAAAAAATTCGGTTAAGGCCAGGGGGAAAGAAAAAAT
ATAAATTAAAACATATAGTATGGGCAAGCAGGGAGCTAGAACGATTCGCAGTTAATCCTGGCCTGTTAGA
AACATCAGAAGGCTGTAGACAAATACTGGGACAGCTACAACCATCCCTTCAGACAGGATCAGAAGAACTT
AGATCATTATATAATACAGTAGCAACCCTCTATTGTGTGCATCAAAGGATAGAGATAAAAGACACCAAGG
AAGCTTTAGACAAGATAGAGGAAGAGCAAAACAAAAGTAAGACCACCGCACAGCAAGCGGCCGCTGATCT
TCAGACCTGGAGGAGGAGATATGAGGGACAATTGGAGAAGTGAATTATATAAATATAAAGTAGTAAAAAT
TGAACCATTAGGAGTAGCACCCACCAAGGCAAAGAGAAGAGTGGTGCAGAGAGAAAAAAGAGCAGTGGGA
ATAGGAGCTTTGTTCCTTGGGTTCTTGGGAGCAGCAGGAAGCACTATGGGCGCAGCGTCAATGACGCTGA
CGGTACAGGCCAGACAATTATTGTCTGGTATAGTGCAGCAGCAGAACAATTTGCTGAGGGCTATTGAGGC
GCAACAGCATCTGTTGCAACTCACAGTCTGGGGCATCAAGCAGCTCCAGGCAAGAATCCTGGCTGTGGAA
AGATACCTAAAGGATCAACAGCTCCTGGGGATTTGGGGTTGCTCTGGAAAACTCATTTGCACCACTGCTG
TGCCTTGGAATGCTAGTTGGAGTAATAAATCTCTGGAACAGATTTGGAATCACACGACCTGGATGGAGTG
GGACAGAGAAATTAACAATTACACAAGCTTAATACACTCCTTAATTGAAGAATCGCAAAACCAGCAAGAA
AAGAATGAACAAGAATTATTGGAATTAGATAAATGGGCAAGTTTGTGGAATTGGTTTAACATAACAAATT
GGCTGTGGTATATAAAATTATTCATAATGATAGTAGGAGGCTTGGTAGGTTTAAGAATAGTTTTTGCTGT
ACTTTCTATAGTGAATAGAGTTAGGCAGGGATATTCACCATTATCGTTTCAGACCCACCTCCCAACCCCG
AGGGGACCCAGAGAGGGCCTATTTCCCATGATTCCTTCATATTTGCATATACGATACAAGGCTGTTAGAG
AGATAATTAGAATTAATTTGACTGTAAACACAAAGATATTAGTACAAAATACGTGACGTAGAAAGTAATA
ATTTCTTGGGTAGTTTGCAGTTTTAAAATTATGTTTTAAAATGGACTATCATATGCTTACCGTAACTTGA
AAGTATTTCGATTTCTTGGCTTTATATATCTTGTGGAAAGGACGAAACACCGCCCGCACGGCACTCAGGT
AGTTTAAGAGCTATGCTGGAAACAGCATAGCAAGTTTAAATAAGGCTAGTCCGTTATCAACTTGAAAAAG
TGGCACCGAGTCGGTGCTTTTTTTGAATTCTAGATCTTGAGACAAATGGCAGTATTCATCCACAATTTTA
AAAGAAAAGGGGGGATTGGGGGGTACAGTGCAGGGGAAAGAATAGTAGACATAATAGCAACAGACATACA
AACTAAAGAATTACAAAAACAAATTACAAAAATTCAAAATTTTCGGGTTTATTACAGGGACAGCAGAGAT
CCACTTTGGCGCCGGCTCGAGTGGCTCCGGTGCCCGTCAGTGGGCAGAGCGCACATCGCCCACAGTCCCC
GAGAAGTTGGGGGGAGGGGTCGGCAATTGAACCGGTGCCTAGAGAAGGTGGCGCGGGGTAAACTGGGAAA
GTGATGTCGTGTACTGGCTCCGCCTTTTTCCCGAGGGTGGGGGAGAACCGTATATAAGTGCAGTAGTCGC
CGTGAACGTTCTTTTTCGCAACGGGTTTGCCGCCAGAACACAGGTGTCGTGACGCGGGATCCGCCACCAT
GACCGAGTACAAGCCCACGGTGCGCCTCGCCACCCGCGACGACGTCCCCAGGGCCGTACGCACCCTCGCC
GCCGCGTTCGCCGACTACCCCGCCACGCGCCACACCGTCGATCCGGACCGCCACATCGAGCGGGTCACCG
AGCTGCAAGAACTCTTCCTCACGCGCGTCGGGCTCGACATCGGCAAGGTGTGGGTCGCGGACGACGGCGC
CGCGGTGGCGGTCTGGACCACGCCGGAGAGCGTCGAAGCGGGGGCGGTGTTCGCCGAGATCGGCCCGCGC
ATGGCCGAGTTGAGCGGTTCCCGGCTGGCCGCGCAGCAACAGATGGAAGGCCTCCTGGCGCCGCACCGGC
CCAAGGAGCCCGCGTGGTTCCTGGCCACCGTCGGAGTCTCGCCCGACCACCAGGGCAAGGGTCTGGGCAG
CGCCGTCGTGCTCCCCGGAGTGGAGGCGGCCGAGCGCGCCGGGGTGCCCGCCTTCCTGGAGACCTCCGCG
CCCCGCAACCTCCCCTTCTACGAGCGGCTCGGCTTCACCGTCACCGCCGACGTCGAGGTGCCCGAAGGAC
CGCGCACCTGGTGCATGACCCGCAAGCCCGGTGCCTGAACGCGTTAAGTCGACAATCAACCTCTGGATTA
CAAAATTTGTGAAAGATTGACTGGTATTCTTAACTATGTTGCTCCTTTTACGCTATGTGGATACGCTGCT
TTAATGCCTTTGTATCATGCTATTGCTTCCCGTATGGCTTTCATTTTCTCCTCCTTGTATAAATCCTGGT
TGCTGTCTCTTTATGAGGAGTTGTGGCCCGTTGTCAGGCAACGTGGCGTGGTGTGCACTGTGTTTGCTGA
CGCAACCCCCACTGGTTGGGGCATTGCCACCACCTGTCAGCTCCTTTCCGGGACTTTCGCTTTCCCCCTC
CCTATTGCCACGGCGGAACTCATCGCCGCCTGCCTTGCCCGCTGCTGGACAGGGGCTCGGCTGTTGGGCA
CTGACAATTCCGTGGTGTTGTCGGGGAAATCATCGTCCTTTCCTTGGCTGCTCGCCTGTGTTGCCACCTG
GATTCTGCGCGGGACGTCCTTCTGCTACGTCCCTTCGGCCCTCAATCCAGCGGACCTTCCTTCCCGCGGC
CTGCTGCCGGCTCTGCGGCCTCTTCCGCGTCTTCGCCTTCGCCCTCAGACGAGTCGGATCTCCCTTTGGG
CCGCCTCCCCGCGTCGACTTTAAGACCAATGACTTACAAGGCAGCTGTAGATCTTAGCCACTTTTTAAAA
GAAAAGGGGGGACTGGAAGGGCTAATTCACTCCCAACGAAGACAAGATCTGCTTTTTGCTTGTACTGGGT
CTCTCTGGTTAGACCAGATCTGAGCCTGGGAGCTCTCTGGCTAACTAGGGAACCCACTGCTTAAGCCTCA
ATAAAGCTTGCCTTGAGTGCTTCAAGTAGTGTGTGCCCGTCTGTTGTGTGACTCTGGTAACTAGAGATCC
CTCAGACCCTTTTAGTCAGTGTGGAAAATCTCTAGCAGTACGTATAGTAGTTCATGTCATCTTATTATTC
AGTATTTATAACTTGCAAAGAAATGAATATCAGAGAGTGAGAGGAACTTGTTTATTGCAGCTTATAATGG
TTACAAATAAAGCAATAGCATCACAAATTTCACAAATAAAGCATTTTTTTCACTGCATTCTAGTTGTGGT
TTGTCCAAACTCATCAATGTATCTTATCATGTCTGGCTCTAGCTATCCCGCCCCTAACTCCGCCCATCCC
GCCCCTAACTCCGCCCAGTTCCGCCCATTCTCCGCCCCATGGCTGACTAATTTTTTTTATTTATGCAGAG
GCCGAGGCCGCCTCGGCCTCTGAGCTATTCCAGAAGTAGTGAGGAGGCTTTTTTGGAGGCCTAGGGACGT
ACCCAATTCGCCCTATAGTGAGTCGTATTACGCGCGCTCACTGGCCGTCGTTTTACAACGTCGTGACTGG
GAAAACCCTGGCGTTACCCAACTTAATCGCCTTGCAGCACATCCCCCTTTCGCCAGCTGGCGTAATAGCG
AAGAGGCCCGCACCGATCGCCCTTCCCAACAGTTGCGCAGCCTGAATGGCGAATGGG
[124 nt withheld, positions 4958-5081]
C
[91 nt withheld, positions 5083-5173]
A
[49 nt withheld, positions 5175-5223]
CCTTTGACGTTGGAGTCCACGTTCTTT
[37 nt withheld, positions 5251-5287]
ACCCTATCTCGGTCTATTCTTTTGATTTATAAGGGATTTTGCCGATTTCGGCCTATTGGTTAAAAAATGA
GCTGATTTAACAAAAATTTAACGCGAATTTTAACAAAATATTAACGCTTACAATTTAGGTGGCACTTTTC
GGGGAAATGTGCGCGGAACCCCTATTTGTTTATTTTTCTAAATACATTCAAATATGTATCCGCTCATGAG
ACAATAACCCTGATAAATGCTTCAATAATATTGAAAAAGGAAGAGTATGAGTATTCAACATTTCCGTGTC
GCCCTTATTCCCTTTTTTGCGGCATTTTGCCTTCCTGTTTTTGCTCACCCAGAAACGCTGGTGAAAGTAA
AAGATGCTGAAGATCAGTTGGGTGCACGAGTGGGTTACATCGAACTGGATCTCAACAGCGGTAAGATCCT
TGAGAGTTTTCGCCCCGAAGAACGTTTTCCAATGATGAGCACTTTTAAAGTTCTGCTATGTGGCGCGGTA
TTATCCCGTATTGACGCCGGGCAAGAGCAACTCGGTCGCCGCATACACTATTCTCAGAATGACTTGGTTG
AGTACTCACCAGTCACAGAAAAGCATCTTACGGATGGCATGACAGTAAGAGAATTATGCAGTGCTGCCAT
AACCATGAGTGATAACACTGCGGCCAACTTACTTCTGACAACGATCGGAGGACCGAAGGAGCTAACCGCT
TTTTTGCACAACATGGGGGATCATGTAACTCGCCTTGATCGTTGGGAACCGGAGCTGAATGAAGCCATAC
CAAACGACGAGCGTGACACCACGATGCCTGTAGCAATGGCAACAACGTTGCGCAAACTATTAACTGGCGA
ACTACTTACTCTAGCTTCCCGGCAACAATTAATAGACTGGATGGAGGCGGATAAAGTTGCAGGACCACTT
CTGCGCTCGGCCCTTCCGGCTGGCTGGTTTATTGCTGATAAATCTGGAGCCGGTGAGCGTGGGTCTCGCG
GTATCATTGCAGCACTGGGGCCAGATGGTAAGCCCTCCCGTATCGTAGTTATCTACACGACGGGGAGTCA
GGCAACTATGGATGAACGAAATAGACAGATCGCTGAGATAGGTGCCTCACTGATTAAGCATTGGTAACTG
TCAGACCAAGTTTACTCATATATACTTTAGATTGATTTAAAACTTCATTTTTAATTTAAAAGGATCTAGG
TGAAGATCCTTTTTGATAATCTCATGACCAAAATCCCTTAACGTGAGTTTTCGTTCCACTGAGCGTCAGA
CCCCGTAGAAAAGATCAAAGGATCTTCTTGAGATCCTTTTTTTCTGCGCGTAATCTGCTGCTTGCAAACA
AAAAAACCACCGCTACCAGCGGTGGTTTGTTTGCCGGATCAAGAGCTACCAACTCTTTTTCCGAAGGTAA
CTGGCTTCAGCAGAGCGCAGATACCAAATACTGTTCTTCTAGTGTAGCCGTAGTTAGGCCACCACTTCAA
GAACTCTGTAGCACCGCCTACATACCTCGCTCTGCTAATCCTGTTACCAGTGGCTGCTGCCAGTGGCGAT
AAGTCGTGTCTTACCGGGTTGGACTCAAGACGATAGTTACCGGATAAGGCGCAGCGGTCGGGCTGAACGG
GGGGTTCGTGCACACAGCCCAGCTTGGAGCGAACGACCTACACCGAACTGAGATACCTACAGCGTGAGCT
ATGAGAAAGCGCCACGCTTCCCGAAGGGAGAAAGGCGGACAGGTATCCGGTAAGCGGCAGGGTCGGAACA
GGAGAGCGCACGAGGGAGCTTCCAGGGGGAAACGCCTGGTATCTTTATAGTCCTGTCGGGTTTCGCCACC
TCTGACTTGAGCGTCGATTTTTGTGATGCTCGTCAGGGGGGCGGAGCCTATGGAAAAACGCCAGCAACGC
GGCCTTTTTACGGTTCCTGGCCTTTTGCTGGCCTTTTGCTCACATGTTCTTTCCTGCGTTATCCCCTGAT
TCTGTGGATAACCGTATTACCGCCTTTGAGTGAGCTGATACCGCTCGCCGCAGC
Features (pLannotate 1.2.2; 28 found; start..end, strand, type, name):
      1..43      +  rep_origin     RSF ori (fragment): Plasmids containing the RSF 1030 origin of replication can be propagated in E. coli cells that contain additional plasmids with compatible origins.
     45..137     +  CDS            lacI (fragment): lac repressor; lacI; The lac repressor binds to the lac operator to inhibit transcription in E. coli. This inhibition can be relieved by adding lactose or isopropyl-β-D-thiogalactopyranoside (IPTG).
    150..171     +  protein_bind   CAP binding site: CAP binding activates transcription in the presence of cAMP. E. coli catabolite activator protein
    186..216     +  promoter       lac promoter: promoter for the E. coli lac operon
    224..240     +  protein_bind   lac operator: The lac repressor binds to the lac operator to inhibit transcription in E. coli. This inhibition can be relieved by adding lactose or isopropyl-β-D-thiogalactopyranoside (IPTG). lac repressor encoded by lacI
    285..303     +  promoter       T3 promoter: promoter for bacteriophage T3 RNA polymerase
    331..557     +  promoter       RSV promoter: Rous sarcoma virus enhancer/promoter
    558..738     +  LTR            5' LTR (truncated): truncated 5' long terminal repeat (LTR) from HIV-1
    785..910     +  misc_feature   HIV-1 Ψ: packaging signal of human immunodeficiency virus type 1
    894..1257    +  CDS            HIV-1 gag (fragment): gag protein from human immunodeficiency virus 1; gag
   1403..1636    +  misc_feature   RRE: The Rev response element (RRE) of HIV-1 allows for Rev-dependent mRNA export from the nucleus to the cytoplasm.
   2013..2039    +  CDS            Rev (fragment): human immunodeficiency virus 1 (HIV-1) Rev protein; rev; enhances nuclear export of unspliced and incompletely spliced viral mRNAs
   2043..2283    +  promoter       U6 promoter: RNA polymerase III promoter for human U6 snRNA
   2330..2397    +  misc_RNA       tracrRNA (fragment): trans-activating CRISPR RNA for the Streptococcus pyogenes CRISPR/Cas9 system
   2446..2563    +  misc_feature   cPPT/CTS: central polypurine tract and central termination sequence of HIV-1
   2632..2843    +  promoter       EF-1α core promoter: core promoter for human elongation factor EF-1α
   2869..3468    +  CDS            PuroR (fragment): puromycin N-acetyltransferase; pac from Streptomyces; confers resistance to puromycin
   3484..4072    +  misc_feature   WPRE: woodchuck hepatitis virus posttranscriptional regulatory element
   4123..4142    +  misc_feature   cPPT/CTS (fragment): central polypurine tract and central termination sequence of HIV-1
   4144..4377    +  LTR            3' LTR (ΔU3): self-inactivating 3' long terminal repeat (LTR) from HIV-1
   4455..4576    +  polyA_signal   SV40 poly(A) signal: SV40 polyadenylation signal
   4616..4751    +  rep_origin     SV40 ori: SV40 origin of replication
   4772..4790    -  promoter       T7 promoter: promoter for bacteriophage T7 RNA polymerase
   4798..4953    +  CDS            lacZα (fragment): LacZα fragment of β-galactosidase; lacZ fragment
   4958..5386    +  rep_origin     f1 ori (sequence partly withheld): f1 bacteriophage origin of replication; arrow indicates direction of (+) strand synthesis
   5439..5543    +  promoter       AmpR promoter: bla
   5544..6404    +  CDS            AmpR: β-lactamase; bla; confers resistance to ampicillin, carbenicillin, and related antibiotics
   6575..7163    +  rep_origin     ori: high-copy-number ColE1/pMB1/pBR322/pUC origin of replication
