[The description below was written by a language model from this plasmid's Addgene catalogue record and pLannotate feature annotations shown in this document.]
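Description:
ARPC4 C8.4 gRNA is a third-generation lentiviral CRISPR guide plasmid built on the pLenti-sgRNA backbone and designed to target human ARPC4. It carries no Cas9 in the annotated features. In bacteria it is maintained through a high-copy ColE1/pUC-type origin and selected with ampicillin via the bla gene. An f1 origin and remnants of lac, T3 and T7 cloning-vector sequences are also annotated. The catalogue lists the empty backbone as 9151 bp, whereas the sequenced plasmid is 7,301 nt. This would be consistent with loss of a stuffer fragment when the guide was cloned, although the record does not say so.

The viral cassette is transcribed in packaging cells from an RSV promoter fused to a truncated HIV-1 5' LTR, which makes genomic RNA production Tat-independent. It includes the Ψ packaging signal with a gag fragment, the RRE for Rev-dependent nuclear export, a cPPT/CTS, a WPRE to boost transcript expression, and a ΔU3 self-inactivating 3' LTR followed by an SV40 polyadenylation signal. Within this frame, a human U6 RNA polymerase III promoter drives the ARPC4 spacer joined to the S. pyogenes guide scaffold. The spacer was inserted as annealed oligonucleotides between BsmBI sites that were destroyed during cloning, and the listed guide sequence includes the 5' overhang as well as the spacer. A separate EF-1α core promoter expresses puromycin N-acetyltransferase so that transduced mammalian cells can be selected with puromycin.

The plasmid belongs to a guide series used in a large-scale analysis of CRISPR/Cas9 knockouts of cell-cycle genes in human cell lines.
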