Addgene plasmid #90533: ARPC4 C8.4 gRNA
Purpose: 3rd generation lentiviral gRNA plasmid targeting human ARPC4
Depositing lab: Iain Cheeseman. Depositing organization: Whitehead Institute for Biomedical Research. Publication: Large-Scale Analysis of CRISPR/Cas9 Cell-Cycle Knockouts Reveals the Diversity of p53-Dependent Responses to Cell-Cycle Defects. McKinley KL, Cheeseman IM. Dev Cell. 2017 Feb 27;40(4):405-420.e2. doi: 10.1016/j.devcel.2017.01.012. Epub 2017 Feb 16. PubMed 28216383.
Backbone
  Vector backbone: pLenti-sgRNA
  Backbone manufacturer: Eric Lander & David Sabatini labs (Addgene plasmid #71409)
  Backbone size w/o insert (bp): 9151
  Vector type: Lentiviral, CRISPR
  Selectable markers: Puromycin
Growth in bacteria
  Bacterial resistance: Ampicillin, 100 μg/mL
  Growth temperature: 37°C
  Growth strain: NEB Stable
  Copy number: Unknown
Gene/Insert
  Gene/Insert name: ARPC4 (Guide Designation C8.4) (alt name: pKMKO series)
  gRNA/shRNA sequence: CACCGCCCGCACGGCACTCAGGTA
  Species: H. sapiens (human)
  Promoter: U6
  Cloning method: Restriction Enzyme; 5′ cloning site BsmBI (destroyed during cloning); 3′ cloning site BsmBI (destroyed during cloning)
  Sequencing primers: 5′ hU6-F (5'-GAGGGCCTATTTCCCATGATT-3'); 3′ EF1a-R (5'-CACGGCGACTACTGCACTTA-3')
Terms and licenses: Academic/Nonprofit Terms; Industry Terms: Not Available to Industry
Depositor comments: Please note that gRNA target sequence listed is not strictly the 20nt spacer sequence, but also contains the 5' BsmBI overhang. For more information about knockout human cell lines generated using this plasmid, please see http://cellcycleknockouts.wi.mit.edu/ .
How to cite: ARPC4 C8.4 gRNA was a gift from Iain Cheeseman (Addgene plasmid # 90533 ; http://n2t.net/addgene:90533 ; RRID:Addgene_90533)
